Addgene plasmid #115403: AAEL009698 SIFa R
Purpose: Expresses Ae. aegypti receptor in mammalian cells
Depositing lab: Leslie Vosshall. Depositing organization: Rockefeller University. Publication: Small-Molecule Agonists of Ae. aegypti Neuropeptide Y Receptor Block Mosquito Biting. Duvall LB, Ramos-Espiritu L, Barsoum KE, Glickman JF, Vosshall LB. Cell. 2019 Feb 7;176(4):687-701.e5. doi: 10.1016/j.cell.2018.12.004. PubMed 30735632.
Backbone
  Vector backbone: pME18s
  Vector type: Mammalian Expression
Growth in bacteria
  Bacterial resistance: Ampicillin, 100 μg/mL
  Growth temperature: 37°C
  Growth strain: DH5alpha
  Copy number: High Copy
Gene/Insert
  Gene/Insert name: AAEL009698 SIFa R
  Species: Aedes aegypti
  Mutation: Contains amino acids 90-464
  Entrez Gene: LOC5572310 (a.k.a. AaeL_AAEL009698, AAEL009698, GPRNNA7)
  Cloning method: Gateway Cloning
Terms and licenses: Academic/Nonprofit Terms; Industry Terms: Not Available to Industry
Depositor comments: The neuropeptide CDS was inserted into the pME18s plasmid using NotI and XhoI sites. Note: Plasmid contains amino acids 90-464 of neuropeptide SIFamide receptor
How to cite: AAEL009698 SIFa R was a gift from Leslie Vosshall (Addgene plasmid # 115403 ; http://n2t.net/addgene:115403 ; RRID:Addgene_115403)
