[The description below was written by a language model from this plasmid's Addgene catalogue record and pLannotate feature annotations shown in this document.]
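Description:
AAEL009698 SIFa R is a mammalian expression plasmid built on the pME18s backbone that carries a coding sequence for the Aedes aegypti neuropeptide SIFamide receptor (gene AAEL009698, also annotated GPRNNA7). The record specifies that the insert encodes amino acids 90–464 of the receptor rather than the full-length protein. In bacteria the roughly 4.1 kb plasmid is maintained through a high-copy ColE1/pUC-type origin and selected with ampicillin via the β-lactamase gene under its own bla promoter.

Expression in mammalian cells is driven by a composite promoter arrangement: the SV40 enhancer and early promoter, followed by a truncated 5' LTR segment from human T-cell leukemia virus type 1 and a modified SV40 intron with splice donor and acceptor sites. Together these elements boost transcription and promote efficient processing of the message. The receptor sequence lies downstream and is terminated by an SV40 polyadenylation signal. The automated annotation marks only part of the insert region, by similarity to the Drosophila melanogaster SIFamide receptor. This reflects homology to the fly orthologue rather than a fly origin, and the mosquito coding sequence presumably extends through much of the unannotated interval before the poly(A) signal. No epitope tags, reporters or mammalian selection markers are annotated. The record is inconsistent about cloning method, listing Gateway cloning while the depositor comments describe insertion at NotI and XhoI sites.

The stated purpose is to express the mosquito receptor in mammalian cells, and the associated publication concerns small-molecule agonists of an Ae. aegypti neuropeptide receptor. The record does not detail the specific assays in which this construct was used.
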