Features (pLannotate 1.2.2; 8 found; start..end, strand, type, name):
      1..330     +  promoter       SV40 promoter: SV40 enhancer and early promoter
    346..614     +  LTR            5' LTR (truncated): truncated 5' long terminal repeat (LTR) from human T-cell leukemia virus (HTLV) type 1
    644..740     +  intron         SV40 intron: modified SV40 intron with splice donor and acceptor sites
    797..1285    +  CDS            SIFaR (fragment): SIFAR_DROME - Also known as SIFR From Drosophila melanogaster (Fruit fly).
   2012..2146    +  polyA_signal   SV40 poly(A) signal: SV40 polyadenylation signal
   2356..2944    -  rep_origin     ori: high-copy-number ColE1/pMB1/pBR322/pUC origin of replication
   3115..3975    -  CDS            AmpR: β-lactamase; bla; confers resistance to ampicillin, carbenicillin, and related antibiotics
   3976..4080    -  promoter       AmpR promoter: bla
>Addgene plasmid #115403 | AAEL009698 SIFa R | addgene full sequence | sequence record 221116 | Addgene NGS Result
GTGTGTCAGTTAGGGTGTGGAAAGTCCCCAGGCTCCCCAGCAGGCAGAAGTATGCAAAGCATGCATCTCA
ATTAGTCAGCAACCAGGTGTGGAAAGTCCCCAGGCTCCCCAGCAGGCAGAAGTATGCAAAGCATGCATCT
CAATTAGTCAGCAACCATAGTCCCGCCCCTAACTCCGCCCATCCCGCCCCTAACTCCGCCCAGTTCCGCC
CATTCTCCGCCCCATGGCTGACTAATTTTTTTTATTTATGCAGAGGCCGAGGCCGCCTCGGCCTCTGAGC
TATTCCAGAAGTAGTGAGGAGGCTTTTTTGGAGGCCTAGGCTTTTGCAAAAAGCTCCTCGATCGAGGGGC
TCGCATCTCTCCTTCACGCGCCCGCCGCCCTACCTGAGGCCGCCATCCACGCCGGTTGAGTCGCGTTCTG
CCGCCTCCCGCCTGTGGTGCCTCCTGAACTGCGTCCGCCGTCTAGGTAAGTTTAAAGCTCAGGTCGAGAC
CGGGCCTTTGTCCGGCGCTCCCTTGGAGCCTACCTAGACTCAGCCGGCTCTCCACGCTTTGCCTGACCCT
GCTTGCTCAACTCTACGTCTTTGTTTCGTTTTCTGTTCTGCGCCGTTACAGATCCAAGCTCTGAAAAACC
AGAAAGTTAACTGGTAAGTTTAGTCTTTTTGTCTTTTATTTCAGGTCCCGGATCCGGTGGTGGTGCAAAT
CAAAGAACTGCTCCTCAGTGGATGTTGCCTTTACTTCTAGGCCTGTACGGAAGTGTTACTTCTGCTCTAA
AAGCTGCGGAATTCCGGAATTTCCTCGAGATGGATCGGATGCAGCAAAAGTCCAAGATCAAAGTTGTTAA
AATGCTTGTTGTAGTTGTTATTCTATTTGTACTATCCTGGTTACCGCTGTACTTGATCTTCGCCCGGATT
AAGCTGGGGGGTGCGCTGGAGAGCAGCGAAGAGGAACTGCTGCAGATTGCTACGCCGATAGCCCAGTGGC
TGGGGGCGTCCAACTCATGCATCAACCCGATCCTGTATGCGTTTTTCAACAAGAAGTACCGAAAAGGATT
CGTCGCCATCATCCGGTCGAGGAAATGCTGCGGACGGTTAAGGTACTACGAAACGGTTGCCATCGCATCG
TCCTCGACCAGCACCAGAAAGTCGTCGCACTATCACAACAGCACCAAACGTCCACCGTACAGTCCCTCGA
TGAAGTCTACGGACGCCGTGTCGTACATCTACGAGGAAAAGGGCGGCCGCAGGCATCATGCCATCTCCAA
ACAGGACAGCAACCTTTCGCGCCATATGCTCCTCAAACAGGACAGCAGCATATCGCGGCAAACGCTGCTC
AAGCAGGACAGCATCGCATCACGATCGGCCATACTGTATCGGCAAGATAGCGACAACTCCCGCCAGATGC
TCCTGAAGCAGGATAGAAACGGTTCGCGGGACATGCTGTCGAAACAGAGTTCGGCATCGGATTCGATCTC
CCGCCAGGACAGTCAAATCTCGTACATTGAGCCACGCAAGGGCATCCTGTGCAAACAGGACACCCAAATA
TCGTACATTGAGCATTCGAGTGCCAGCAAAAAGTACTCGGCTTCCCTGTCCAGCCAGGACAGTGTCATGT
CGATAATCGAACACAAGCGGCACAAGCTCGTCAAGCAAGACTCGATTTTCTCGTTCAATGAGCCCAAATC
AGTGTACGAGAATACCGCGGTGGCGCCACCATCAAACAAACGTCATCAACTGGTCAAGCAACACTCGGTT
ATCTCATTCGCTGACCAGAAACGTGGCGGTAGTCTAACCAAGCAGGACTCCGTCACAACCATCCACCGGG
CCAGCAACGGAGACGGTCCTTACATATCGTCCATCCTGAAGAAAACCGACTCGCAGTGCAGCTCGGCCTC
GCCGATAAGGAAAAATATTGGATTTTTCGAAGGATAAGCGGCCGCTAGACTAGTCTAGAGAAAAAACCTC
CCACACCTCCCCCTGAACCTGAAACATAAAATGAATGCAATTGTTGTTGTTAACTTGTTTATTGCAGCTT
ATAATGGTTACAAATAAAGCAATAGCATCACAAATTTCACAAATAAAGCATTTTTTTCACTGCATTCTAG
TTGTGGTTTGTCCAAACTCATCAATGTATCTTATCATGTCTGGATCCCCGGGTACCGAGCTCGAATTAAT
TCCTCTTCCGCTTCCTCGCTCACTGACTCGCTGCGCTCGGTCGTTCGGCTGCGGCGAGCGGTATCAGCTC
ACTCAAAGGCGGTAATACGGTTATCCACAGAATCAGGGGATAACGCAGGAAAGAACATGTGAGCAAAAGG
CCAGCAAAAGGCCAGGAACCGTAAAAAGGCCGCGTTGCTGGCGTTTTTCCATAGGCTCCGCCCCCCTGAC
GAGCATCACAAAAATCGACGCTCAAGTCAGAGGTGGCGAAACCCGACAGGACTATAAAGATACCAGGCGT
TTCCCCCTGGAAGCTCCCTCGTGCGCTCTCCTGTTCCGACCCTGCCGCTTACCGGATACCTGTCCGCCTT
TCTCCCTTCGGGAAGCGTGGCGCTTTCTCATAGCTCACGCTGTAGGTATCTCAGTTGGGTGTAGGTCGTT
CGCTCCAAGCTGGGCTGTGTGCACGAACCCCCCGTTCAGCCCGACCGCTGCGCCTTATCCGGTAACTATC
GTCTTGAGTCCAACCCGGTAAGACACGACTTATCGCCACTGGCAGCAGCCACTGGTAACAGGATTAGCAG
AGCGAGGTATGTAGGCGGTGCTACAGAGTTCTTGAAGTGGTGGCCTAACTACGGCTACACTAGAAGAACA
GTATTTGGTATCTGCGCTCTGCTGAAGCCAGTTACCTTCGGAAAAAGAGTTGGTAGCTCTTGATCCGGCA
AACAAACCACCGCTGGTAGCGGTGGTTTTTTTGTTTGCAAGCAGCAGATTACGCGCAGAAAAAAAGGATC
TCAAGAAGATCCTTTGATCTTTTCTACGGGGTCTGACGCTCAGTGGAACGAAAACTCACGTTAAGGGATT
TTGGTCATGAGATTATCAAAAAGGATCTTCACCTAGATCCTTTTAAATTAAAAATGAAGTTTTAAATCAA
TCTAAAGTATATATGAGTAAACTTGGTCTGACAGTTACCAATGCTTAATCAGTGAGGCACCTATCTCAGC
GATCTGTCTATTTCGTTCATCCATAGTTGCCTGACTCCCCGTCGTGTAGATAACTACGATACGGGAGGGC
TTACCATCTGGCCCCAGTGCTGCAATGATACCGCGAGACCCACGCTCACCGGCTCCAGATTTATCAGCAA
TAAACCAGCCAGCCGGAAGGGCCGAGCGCAGAAGTGGTCCTGCAACTTTATCCGCCTCCATCCAGTCTAT
TAATTGTTGCCGGGAAGCTAGAGTAAGTAGTTCGCCAGTTAATAGTTTGCGCAACGTTGTTGCCATTGCT
ACAGGCATCGTGGTGTCACGCTCGTCGTTTGGTATGGCTTCATTCAGCTCCGGTTCCCAACGATCAAGGC
GAGTTACATGATCCCCCATGTTGTGCAAAAAAGCGGTTAGCTCCTTCGGTCCTCCGATCGTTGTCAGAAG
TAAGTTGGCCGCAGTGTTATCACTCATGGTTATGGCAGCACTGCATAATTCTCTTACTGTCATGCCATCC
GTAAGATGCTTTTCTGTGACTGGTGAGTACTCAACCAAGTCATTCTGAGAATAGTGTATGCGGCGACCGA
GTTGCTCTTGCCCGGCGTCAATACGGGATAATACCGCGCCACATAGCAGAACTTTAAAAGTGCTCATCAT
TGGAAAACGTTCTTCGGGGCGAAAACTCTCAAGGATCTTACCGCTGTTGAGATCCAGTTCGATGTAACCC
ACTCGTGCACCCAACTGATCTTCAGCATCTTTTACTTTCACCAGCGTTTCTGGGTGAGCAAAAACAGGAA
GGCAAAATGCCGCAAAAAAGGGAATAAGGGCGACACGGAAATGTTGAATACTCATACTCTTCCTTTTTCA
ATATTATTGAAGCATTTATCAGGGTTATTGTCTCATGAGCGGATACATATTTGAATGTATTTAGAAAAAT
AAACAAATAGGGGTTCCGCGCACATTTCCCCGAAAAGTGCCACCTGCAAGCTTGGCTGTGGAAT
