>Addgene plasmid #115403 | AAEL009698 SIFa R | depositor partial sequence | sequence record 217409 | neuropeptide CDS
ATGGATCGGATGCAGCAAAAGTCCAAGATCAAAGTTGTTAAAATGCTTGTTGTAGTTGTTATTCTATTTG
TACTATCCTGGTTACCGTTGTACTTGATCTTCGCCCGGATTAAGCTGGGGGGTGCGCTGGAGAGCAGCGA
AGAGGAACTGCTGCAAATTGCAACGCCGATAGCCCAATGGCTGGGGGCATCCAACTCTTGCATCAACCCG
ATCCTGTATGCGTTTTTCAACAAGAAGTACCGAAAAGGATTCGTCGCCATCATCCGGTCGAGGAAATGCT
GCGGACGGTTAAGGTACTACGAAACGGTTGCCATCGCATCGTCCTCGACCAGCACCAGAAAGTCGTCGCA
CTATCACAACAGCACCAAACGTCCGCCGTACAGTCCTTCGATGAAGTCCACGGACGCCGTGTCGTACATC
TATGAGGAAAAGGGCGGCCGCAGGCATCATGCCATCTCCAAACAGGACAGCAACCTTTCGCGCCATATGC
TCCTCAAACAGGACAGCAGCATATCGCGGCAAACGCTGCTCAAGCAGGACAGCATCGCATCACGATCGGC
CATACTGTATCGGCAAGATAGCGACAACTCCCGCCAGATGCTCCTGAAGCAGGATAGAAACGGTTCGCGG
GACATGCTGTCGAAACAGAGTTCGGCATCGGATTCGATCTCCCGCCAGGACAGTCAAATCTCGTACATTG
AGCCACGCAAGGGCATCCTGTGCAAACAGGACACCCAAATATCGTACATTGAGCATTCGAGTGCCAGCAA
AAAGTACTCGGCTTCCCTGTCCAGCCAGGACAGTGTCATGTCGATAATCGAACACAAGCGGCACAAGCTC
GTCAAGCAAGACTCGATTTTCTCGTTCAATGAGCCCAAATCAGCAAACCCAAAACCAGCCTGTCTAGAAC
TTGCCAATCCCTCTAGTTGGCCGCTTTTCGGAGCTCGTAGTTGTTGTCCAGTACTACCTGTCCACCACCA
CAACCACCACCTTCATCACCAATACCATCTTCACAGCCATGAGCGTCGCACGTCGCTTCTTCCACCGCCG
ACCATTAATCAACGGCATCCTCTATTGTTCTTGCTCGTTGTAGTGTACGAGAATACCGCGGTGGCGCCAC
CATCAAACAAACGTCATCAACTGGTCAAGCAACACTCGGTTATCTCATTCGCTGACCAGAAACGTGGCGG
TAGTCTAACCAAGCAGGACTCCGTCACAACCATCCACCGGGCCAGCAACGGAGACGGTCCTTACATATCG
TCCATCCTGAAGAAAACCGACTCGCAGTGCAGCTCGGCCTCGCCGATAAGGAAAAATATTGGATTTTTCG
AAGGATAA
